>Addgene plasmid #107660 | Pgr_ifb | addgene full sequence | sequence record 209328 | Addgene NGS Result
CAGGAAACAGCTATGACCATGTAATACGACTCACTATAGGGGATCCTCAAAAAACCCCTCAAGACCCGTT
TAGAGGCCCCAAGGGGTTATGTGGAAGTAATACGACTCACTATAGGGCGAATTGGGTACCGGGCCCGGCC
AATTCTACCCGGACGATTCTTCCGTTATCAGTGTTTCTGTTAACTTTGAATCCGGAAATATTTTCTGGCT
GCCCTCCTGTATTCTCAAGTACGACAAACTTCCCATCTGGGGAACACTCCTGAATTGTCACATTTCCCTT
TGCAGTTCTTTGAAATGAAGTCTTCGCAGACATTTGACCTTTCACAGTGCTGCTCACTTGGGTTTTGCTT
GTTGTGACCGCAGCCATCGATTGACCCACGTTTGTACGAGTTATCGTCGAGTCTGCAAAATCCATTCGTT
GACCACTACTGGATGACATCGCGTTGGATGACATAGCATTTAATGACATCGCATTCTTTTGATTGACTCT
GTGCTCCTCGCCTTCGAGCATCTTCCGGTAGGCCACAATTTCTAATTCTAAACTTAATTTAGCGTCCAAC
AAAATTTGTAGTTCAGCGAAAATGCTCTCAAGTTGTGCTTGTCGACTTGATAATTCCTTTCTTAGATTTG
CCCTTTCCATATCGTAGTCACGACTTCTTTCGTCGATCTCTCGTCGTAACATTTCCAGCATTCTTTCCAG
TTCGTTGTTCCTGGCTTCTAGTTCCGGTAGTCGGTTACGCATTTCCGACAGTTGTTCCTTCAATTTGGTG
TTGTCTTCGCGCAACTGAATTGTCTCCTGGGTGTCCTTTGACTGGGTTATTCGATAGTCCTGGATCTTAA
GATTGTATTGCGCCTCCATATCGTGTTGTATTGAGTCAATGCGGCGATCGTATTCTGATTGAATGTCCCG
CAACGCCTGAGCCATTTCATTCCTCCAGAAGTCCTTACTCTCGGAGGGGTCCTTGTAGGCCAAAGATGTC
AATTCTCTGACCTCGGATTCATATATCTTCTTCAGGAACTCTATCTTGTCTCGTAACGATTGAACCTCAT
TTTGAGCCATAATATGATCAAGGGTTTCTTTGTCGAGATCCTTTTTCAACTGAGCAACTTCGTCTTTCAG
ACGGGAAATTTCTTTGTCGTCTCTTATTTTTTCGTCTTCCAAGCCGGTTAAACGTCTTCGAAGACTCGTA
ATCTCGTTTTCATAGTCCGACAGTTGCGAATTCATCTTGTCAATGGTTTCTTTATCCGCATTATGAACTT
GATTCACTTCGCTCAACTCAATTTCCGACTCCTGAAGAAAATCTTCAAACGAATTGATTCTCATCTCCAA
CTGGACCTTTGCACCTTCTGCGGAGTCTAAGGATTTTCTTAGATTGTTCATATCATTATCATATTGATCT
TTGATTCTCTCCGTCTCTTTGCCCCATTGATTTTTTAGTTCTGTTAATTCGTCAGTGAGTCGTCTATTTT
CGTCCTCGAGATGCTTCACTTTGTCAATGTAATTGGCAAACCGATCATTCAACTCCTGGAGTTCATGTCG
TTCTTTCTCTCGTCCGTTCATCAGACTACTCACGCCACTCTGGACAATATTGGACGTCGGGATGGTAATG
CCGCTAGCCATGGAACCGGTGGATCCACTAGTTCTAGAGCGGCCGCCACCGCGGTGGAGCTCGAATTCAT
CGATGATATCAGATCTGCCGGTCTCCCTATAGTGAGTCGTATTACTTCCTAGCATAACCCCTTGGGGCCT
CTAAACGGGTCTTGAGGGGTTTTTTGCTTAAGACTGGCCGTCGTTTTACAACGTCGTGACTGGGAAAACA
TCCATGCTAGCGTTAACGCGAGAGTAGGGAACTGCCAGGCATCAAATAAAACGAAAGGCTCAGTCGGAAG
ACTGGGCCTTTCGTTTTATCTGTTGTTTGTCGGTGAACGCTCTCCTGAGTAGGACAAATCCGCCGGGAGC
GGATTTGAACGTTGTGAAGCAACGGCCCGGAGGGTGGCGGGCAGGACGCCCGCCATAAACTGCCAGGCAT
CAAACTAAGCAGAAGGCCATCCTGACGGATGGCCTTTTTGCGTTTCTACAAACTCTTCCTGGCTAGCGGT
ACGCGTATTAATTGCGTTGCGCTCACTGCCCGCTTTCCAGTCGGGAAACCTGTCGTGCCAGCTGCATTAA
TGAATCGGCCAACGCGCGGGGAGAGGCGGTTTGCGTATTGGGCGCTCTTCCGCTTCCTCGCTCACTGACT
CGCTGCGCTCGGTCGTTCGGCTGCGGCGAGCGGTATCAGCTCACTCAAAGGCGGTAATACGGTTATCCAC
AGAATCAGGGGATAACGCAGGAAAGAACATGTGAGCAAAAGGCCAGCAAAAGGCCAGGAACCGTAAAAAG
GCCGCGTTGCTGGCGTTTTTCCATAGGCTCCGCCCCCCTGACGAGCATCACAAAAATCGACGCTCAAGTC
AGAGGTGGCGAAACCCGACAGGACTATAAAGATACCAGGCGTTTCCCCCTGGAAGCTCCCTCGTGCGCTC
TCCTGTTCCGACCCTGCCGCTTACCGGATACCTGTCCGCCTTTCTCCCTTCGGGAAGCGTGGCGCTTTCT
CATAGCTCACGCTGTAGGTATCTCAGTTCGGTGTAGGTCGTTCGCTCCAAGCTGGGCTGTGTGCACGAAC
CCCCCGTTCAGCCCGACCGCTGCGCCTTATCCGGTAACTATCGTCTTGAGTCCAACCCGGTAAGACACGA
CTTATCGCCACTGGCAGCAGCCACTGGTAACAGGATTAGCAGAGCGAGGTATGTAGGCGGTGCTACAGAG
TTCTTGAAGTGGTGGCCTAACTACGGCTACACTAGAAGAACAGTATTTGGTATCTGCGCTCTGCTGAAGC
CAGTTACCTTCGGAAAAAGAGTTGGTAGCTCTTGATCCGGCAAACAAACCACCGCTGGTAGCGGTGGTTT
TTTTGTTTGCAAGCAGCAGATTACGCGCAGAAAAAAAGGATCTCAAGAAGATCCTTTGATCTTTTCTACG
GGGTCTGACGCTCAGTGGAACGACGCGTAACTCACGTTAAGGGATTTTGGTCATGAGCTTGCGCCGTCCC
GTCAAGTCAGCGTAATGCTCTGCCAGTGTTACAACCAATTAACCAATTCTGATTAGAAAAACTCATCGAG
CATCAAATGAAACTGCAATTTATTCATATCAGGATTATCAATACCATATTTTTGAAAAAGCCGTTTCTGT
AATGAAGGAGAAAACTCACCGAGGCAGTTCCATAGGATGGCAAGATCCTGGTATCGGTCTGCGATTCCGA
CTCGTCCAACATCAATACAACCTATTAATTTCCCCTCGTCAAAAATAAGGTTATCAAGTGAGAAATCACC
ATGAGTGACGACTGAATCCGGTGAGAATGGCAAAAGTTTATGCATTTCTTTCCAGACTTGTTCAACAGGC
CAGCCATTACGCTCGTCATCAAAATCACTCGCATCAACCAAACCGTTATTCATTCGTGATTGCGCCTGAG
CGAGACGAAATACGCGATCGCTGTTAAAAGGACAATTACAAACAGGAATCGAATGCAACCGGCGCAGGAA
CACTGCCAGCGCATCAACAATATTTTCACCTGAATCAGGATATTCTTCTAATACCTGGAATGCTGTTTTT
CCGGGGATCGCAGTGGTGAGTAACCATGCATCATCAGGAGTACGGATAAAATGCTTGATGGTCGGAAGAG
GCATAAATTCCGTCAGCCAGTTTAGTCTGACCATCTCATCTGTAACATCATTGGCAACGCTACCTTTGCC
ATGTTTCAGAAACAACTCTGGCGCATCGGGCTTCCCATACAAGCGATAGATTGTCGCACCTGATTGCCCG
ACATTATCGCGAGCCCATTTATACCCATATAAATCAGCATCCATGTTGGAATTTAATCGCGGCCTCGACG
TTTCCCGTTGAATATGGCTCATAACACCCCTTGTATTACTGTTTATGTAAGCAGACAGTTTTATTGTTCA
TGATGATATATTTTTATCTTGTGCAATGTAACATCAGAGATTTTGAGACACGGGCCAGAGCTGC
Features (pLannotate 1.2.2; 12 found; start..end, strand, type, name):
     22..40      +  promoter       T7 promoter: promoter for bacteriophage T7 RNA polymerase
     48..91      -  terminator     T7 terminator (fragment): transcription terminator for bacteriophage T7 RNA polymerase
     98..116     +  promoter       T7 promoter: promoter for bacteriophage T7 RNA polymerase
   1626..1672    -  misc_feature   MCS (fragment): pBluescript multiple cloning site
   1706..1724    -  promoter       T7 promoter: promoter for bacteriophage T7 RNA polymerase
   1729..1776    +  terminator     T7 terminator: transcription terminator for bacteriophage T7 RNA polymerase
   1783..1819    +  CDS            lacZα (fragment): LacZα fragment of β-galactosidase; lacZ fragment
   1866..1909    -  terminator     rrnB T1 terminator: Escherichia coli rrnB; transcription terminator T1 from the E. coli rrnB gene
   2041..2068    +  terminator     rrnB T2 terminator: transcription terminator T2 from the E. coli rrnB gene
   2123..2215    -  CDS            lacI (fragment): lac repressor; lacI; The lac repressor binds to the lac operator to inhibit transcription in E. coli. This inhibition can be relieved by adding lactose or isopropyl-β-D-thiogalactopyranoside (IPTG).
   2398..2986    -  rep_origin     ori: high-copy-number ColE1/pMB1/pBR322/pUC origin of replication
   3133..3942    -  CDS            KanR: aminoglycoside phosphotransferase; aph(3')-Ia; confers resistance to kanamycin in bacteria or G418 (Geneticin®) in eukaryotes
