[The description below was written by a language model from this plasmid's Addgene catalogue record and pLannotate feature annotations shown in this document.]
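Description:
Pgr_ifb is a small bacterial plasmid built on the pPR-T4P backbone and designed for generating RNA from a planarian gene fragment, for use in both RNA interference and in situ hybridization. It carries a roughly 1.56 kb insert named ifb from the planarian Phagocata gracilis, introduced by ligation-independent cloning. The record gives only this short name and says nothing further about the gene's identity or function. The sequenced plasmid is about 4.05 kb, close to the sum of the stated backbone and insert sizes. It is propagated in E. coli through a high-copy ColE1/pUC-type origin and selected with kanamycin via an aminoglycoside phosphotransferase (KanR) gene.

The functional core is an arrangement of opposing T7 promoters flanking the unannotated region where the insert sits: a forward-facing T7 promoter lies upstream and a reverse-facing one downstream, each backed by a T7 terminator oriented to stop transcription coming from the opposite side. This convergent layout allows both strands of the insert to be transcribed by T7 RNA polymerase, producing complementary RNAs that anneal into double-stranded RNA for knockdown, while transcription of a single strand can provide riboprobes for in situ hybridization. An additional T7 promoter is annotated at the upstream end, and a fragment of the pBluescript multiple cloning site adjoins the insert. Short lacZα and lacI fragments and the rrnB T1 and T2 terminators appear to be backbone remnants or insulating elements rather than functional genes. The plasmid was deposited alongside educational classroom activities exploring regeneration and stem cell biology in planarians.
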