Addgene plasmid #107660: Pgr_ifb
Purpose: In situ hybridization and RNAi studies in planarians
Depositing lab: Alejandro Sánchez. Depositing organization: Stowers Institute for Medical Research. Publication: Hands-On Classroom Activities for Exploring Regeneration and Stem Cell Biology with Planarians. Accorsi A, Williams MM, Ross EJ, Robb SMC, Elliott SA, Tu KC, Sanchez Alvarado A. The American Biology Teacher 79(3):208-223. Mar 2017. 10.1525/abt.2017.79.3.208.
Backbone
  Vector backbone: pPR-T4P
  Backbone size w/o insert (bp): 2636
  Vector type: RNAi ; In situ hybridization
Growth in bacteria
  Bacterial resistance: Kanamycin, 50 μg/mL
  Growth temperature: 37°C
  Growth strain: DH5alpha
  Copy number: Unknown
Gene/Insert
  Gene/Insert name: ifb
  Species: Phagocata gracilis
  Insert size (bp): 1562
  Cloning method: Ligation Independent Cloning
Terms and licenses: Academic/Nonprofit Terms; Industry Terms: Not Available to Industry
How to cite: Pgr_ifb was a gift from Alejandro Sánchez (Addgene plasmid # 107660 ; http://n2t.net/addgene:107660 ; RRID:Addgene_107660)
