>Addgene plasmid #107660 | Pgr_ifb | depositor partial sequence | sequence record 203016 | Insert Sequence
GACGATTCTTCCGTTATCAGTGTTTCTGTTAACTTTGAATCCGGAAATATTTTCTGGCTGTCCTCCTGTA
TTCTCAAGTACGACAAACTTCCCATCTGGGGAACACTCCTGAATTGTCACATTTCCCTTTGCAGTTCTTT
GAAATGAAGTCTTCGCAGACATTTGACCTTTCACAGTGCTGCTCACTTGGGTTTTGCTTGTTGTGACCGC
AGCCATCGATTGACCCACGTTTGTACGAGTTATCGTCGAGTCTGCAAAATCCATTCGTTGACCACTACTG
GATGACATCGCGTTGGATGACATAGCATTTAATGACATCGCATTCTTTTGATTGACTCTGTGCTCCTCGC
CTTCGAGCATCTTCCGGTAGGCCACAATTTCTAATTCTAAACTTAATTTAGCGTCCAACAAAATTTGTAG
TTCAGCGAAAATGCTCTCAAGTTGTGCTTGTCGACTTGATAATTCCTTTCTTAGATTTGCCCTTTCCATA
TCGTAGTCACGACTTCTTTCGTCGATCTCTCGTCGTAACATTTCCAGCATTCTTTCCAGTTCGTTGTTCC
TGGCTTCTAGTTCCGGTAGTCGGTTACGCATTTCCGACAGTTGTTCCTTCAATTTGGTGTTGTCTTCGCG
CAACTGAATTGTCTCCTGGGTGTCCTTTGACTGGGTTATTCGATAGTCCTGGATCTTAAGATTGTATTGC
GCCTCCATATCGTGTTGTATTGAGTCAATGCGGCGATCGTATTCTGATTGAATGTCCCGCAACGCCTGAG
CCATTTCATTCCTCCAGAAGTCCTTACTCTCGGAGGGGTCCTTGTAGGCCAAAGATGTCAATTCTCTGAC
CTCGGATTCATATATCTTCTTCAGGAACTCTATCTTGTCTCGTAACGATTGAACCTCATTTTGAGCCATA
ATATGATCAAGGGTTTCTTTGTCGAGATCCTTTTTCAACTGAGCAACTTCGTCTTTCAAACGGGAAATTT
CTTTGTCGTCTCTTATTTTTTCGTCTTCCAAGCCGGTTAAACGTCTTCGAAGACTCGTAATCTCATTTTC
ATAGTCCGACAGTTGCGAATTCATCTTGTCAATGGTTTCTTTATCCGCATTATGAATCTGATTCACTTCG
CTCAACTCTATTTCCGACTCCTGAAGAAAATCTTCAAACGAATTGATTCTCATCTCCAACTGGACCTTTG
CACCTTCTGCGGAGTCTAAGGATTTTCTTAGATTGTTCATATCATTATCATATTGATCTTTGATTCTCTC
CGTCTCTTTGCCCCATTGATTTTTTAGTTCTGTTAATTCGTCAGTGAGTCGTCTATTTTCGTCCTCGAGA
TGCTTCACTTTGTCAATGTAATTGGCAAACCGATCATTCAACTCCTGGAGTTCATGTCGTTCTTTCTCTC
GTCCGTTCATCAGACTACTCACGCCACTCTGGACAATATTGGACGTAGCTCCGGGGGTTGCGTTAAGGCC
GTAGCTCTTTTTCATCTCTATTCGACGTATGTTTGTAACTCCGGCTCCACCAGTTTGCTGAACACTGGGA
GCGGTTCGGTTGATGACTACAT
